>Addgene plasmid #216413 | pC1_oROS-HT | addgene full sequence | sequence record 435275 | Addgene NGS Result
CTAGCCGCCACCATGGAGATGGCGAGCCAGCAGGGCGAGACGATGTCCGGACCGCTGCACATTGGTTTGA
TTCCCACAGTTGGACCGTACCTGCTACCGCATATTATCCCTATGCTGCACCAGACCTTTCCAAAGCTGGA
AATGTATCTGCATGAAGCACAGACCCACCAGTTACTGGCGCAACTGGACAGCGGCAAACTCGATTGCGTG
ATCCTCGCACTGGTGAAAGAGAGCGAAGCATTCATTGAAGTGCCGTTGTTTGATGAGCCAATGTTGCTGG
CTATCTATGAAGATCACCCGTGGGCGAACCGCGAATGCGTACCGATGGCCGATCTGGCAGGGGAAAAACT
GCTGATGCTGGAAGATGGTCACTGTTTGCGCGATCAGGCAATGGGTTTCTGTTTTGAAGCCGGGGCGCTG
AGCTCAACGGGTGAGACCTTCCAGGCCTTCCGCACCACCGACGTCGGCCGCAAGCTGATCATCGATCAGA
ACGTTTTTATCGAGGGTACGCTGCCGATGGGTGTCGTCCGCCCGCTGACTGAAGTCGAGATGGACCATTA
CCGCGAGCCGTTCCTGAATCCTGTTGACCGCGAGCCACTGTGGCGCTTCCCAAACGAGCTGCCAATCGCC
GGTGAGCCAGCGAACATCGTCGCGCTGGTCGAAGAATACATGGACTGGCTGCACCAGTCCCCTGTCCCGA
AGCTGCTGTTCTGGGGCACCCCAGGCGTTCTGATCCCACCGGCCGAAGCCGCTCGCCTGGCCAAAAGCCT
GCCTAACTGCAAGGCTGTGGACATCGGCCCGGGTCTGAATCTGCTGCAAGAAGACAACCCGGACCTGATC
GGCAGCGAGATCGCGCGCTGGCTGTCGACGCTCGAGATTTCCGGCGGAGGAACAGGTGGTTCTGGTGGAA
CAGGGGGTAGCGGAGGTACAGGAGGAAGTATGGCGGAGATCGGAACTGGATTCCCGTTTGATCCGCATTA
TGTGGAAGTTCTGGGAGAGCGCATGCATTATGTGGACGTTGGTCCTCGTGATGGGACACCAGTGCTGTTC
CTTCACGGCAATCCGACATCGTCGTACGTGTGGCGTAATATCATCCCGCACGTTGCCCCCACGCACCGCT
GCATTGCCCCTGACTTAATTGGTATGGGGAAAAGTGATAAGCCTGATCTGGGGTACTTCTTTGACGACCA
CGTACGCTTCATGGATGCTTTTATTGAAGCATTGGGTTTGGAGGAAGTAGTTTTGGTGATCCATGATTGG
GGTAGTGCTCTGGGGTTCCATTGGGCCAAGCGTAACCCAGAACGCGTGAAAGGAATTGCCTTTATGGAGT
TCATCCGTCCGATTCCAACATGGGACGAATGGCGACCGGACCAACTGGATGAAGATACACACTTCCGCGC
GACCAGCCTGGAAACTCTGCGCAACATGGTGGCGGCAGGTAGCGGGATCACTTTACTGCCAGCGCTGGCT
GTGCCGCCGGAGCGCAAACGCGATGGGGTTGTTTATCTGCCGTGCATTAAGCCGGAACCACGCCGCACTA
TTGGTCTGGTTTATCGTCCTGGCTCACCGCTGCGCAGCCGCTATGAGCAGCTGGCAGAGGCCATCCGCGC
AAGAATGGATGGCCATTTCGATAAAGTTTTAAAACAGGCGGTTTAATGAGAATTCTGCAGTCGACGGTAC
CGCGGGCCCGGGATCCACCGGATCTAGATAACTGATCATAATCAGCCATACCACATTTGTAGAGGTTTTA
CTTGCTTTAAAAAACCTCCCACACCTCCCCCTGAACCTGAAACATAAAATGAATGCAATTGTTGTTGTTA
ACTTGTTTATTGCAGCTTATAATGGTTACAAATAAAGCAATAGCATCACAAATTTCACAAATAAAGCATT
TTTTTCACTGCATTCTAGTTGTGGTTTGTCCAAACTCATCAATGTATCTTAAGGCGTAAATTGTAAGCGT
TAATATTTTGTTAAAATTCGCGTTAAATTTTTGTTAAATCAGCTCATTTTTTAACCAATAGGCCGAAATC
GGCAAAATCCCTTATAAATCAAAAGAATAGACCGAGATAGGGT
[37 nt withheld, positions 2074-2110]
AAAGAACGTGGACTCCAACGTCAAAGG
[49 nt withheld, positions 2138-2186]
T
[91 nt withheld, positions 2188-2278]
G
[124 nt withheld, positions 2280-2403]
CAGGTGGCACTTTTCGGGGAAATGTGCGCGGAACCCCTATTTGTTTATTTTTCTAAATACATTCAAATAT
GTATCCGCTCATGAGACAATAACCCTGATAAATGCTTCAATAATATTGAAAAAGGAAGAGTCCTGAGGCG
GAAAGAACCAGCTGTGGAATGTGTGTCAGTTAGGGTGTGGAAAGTCCCCAGGCTCCCCAGCAGGCAGAAG
TATGCAAAGCATGCATCTCAATTAGTCAGCAACCAGGTGTGGAAAGTCCCCAGGCTCCCCAGCAGGCAGA
AGTATGCAAAGCATGCATCTCAATTAGTCAGCAACCATAGTCCCGCCCCTAACTCCGCCCATCCCGCCCC
TAACTCCGCCCAGTTCCGCCCATTCTCCGCCCCATGGCTGACTAATTTTTTTTATTTATGCAGAGGCCGA
GGCCGCCTCGGCCTCTGAGCTATTCCAGAAGTAGTGAGGAGGCTTTTTTGGAGGCCTAGGCTTTTGCAAA
GATCGATCAAGAGACAGGATGAGGATCGTTTCGCATGATTGAACAAGATGGATTGCACGCAGGTTCTCCG
GCCGCTTGGGTGGAGAGGCTATTCGGCTATGACTGGGCACAACAGACAATCGGCTGCTCTGATGCCGCCG
TGTTCCGGCTGTCAGCGCAGGGGCGCCCGGTTCTTTTTGTCAAGACCGACCTGTCCGGTGCCCTGAATGA
ACTGCAAGACGAGGCAGCGCGGCTATCGTGGCTGGCCACGACGGGCGTTCCTTGCGCAGCTGTGCTCGAC
GTTGTCACTGAAGCGGGAAGGGACTGGCTGCTATTGGGCGAAGTGCCGGGGCAGGATCTCCTGTCATCTC
ACCTTGCTCCTGCCGAGAAAGTATCCATCATGGCTGATGCAATGCGGCGGCTGCATACGCTTGATCCGGC
TACCTGCCCATTCGACCACCAAGCGAAACATCGCATCGAGCGAGCACGTACTCGGATGGAAGCCGGTCTT
GTCGATCAGGATGATCTGGACGAAGAGCATCAGGGGCTCGCGCCAGCCGAACTGTTCGCCAGGCTCAAGG
CGAGCATGCCCGACGGCGAGGATCTCGTCGTGACCCATGGCGATGCCTGCTTGCCGAATATCATGGTGGA
AAATGGCCGCTTTTCTGGATTCATCGACTGTGGCCGGCTGGGTGTGGCGGACCGCTATCAGGACATAGCG
TTGGCTACCCGTGATATTGCTGAAGAGCTTGGCGGCGAATGGGCTGACCGCTTCCTCGTGCTTTACGGTA
TCGCCGCTCCCGATTCGCAGCGCATCGCCTTCTATCGCCTTCTTGACGAGTTCTTCTGAGCGGGACTCTG
GGGTTCGAAATGACCGACCAAGCGACGCCCAACCTGCCATCACGAGATTTCGATTCCACCGCCGCCTTCT
ATGAAAGGTTGGGCTTCGGAATCGTTTTCCGGGACGCCGGCTGGATGATCCTCCAGCGCGGGGATCTCAT
GCTGGAGTTCTTCGCCCACCCTAGGGGGAGGCTAACTGAAACACGGAAGGAGACAATACCGGAAGGAACC
CGCGCTATGACGGCAATAAAAAGACAGAATAAAACGCACGGTGTTGGGTCGTTTGTTCATAAACGCGGGG
TTCGGTCCCAGGGCTGGCACTCTGTCGATACCCCACCGAGACCCCATTGGGGCCAATACGCCCGCGTTTC
TTCCTTTTCCCCACCCCACCCCCCAAGTTCGGGTGAAGGCCCAGGGCTCGCAGCCAACGTCGGGGCGGCA
GGCCCTGCCATAGCCTCAGGTTACTCATATATACTTTAGATTGATTTAAAACTTCATTTTTAATTTAAAA
GGATCTAGGTGAAGATCCTTTTTGATAATCTCATGACCAAAATCCCTTAACGTGAGTTTTCGTTCCACTG
AGCGTCAGACCCCGTAGAAAAGATCAAAGGATCTTCTTGAGATCCTTTTTTTCTGCGCGTAATCTGCTGC
TTGCAAACAAAAAAACCACCGCTACCAGCGGTGGTTTGTTTGCCGGATCAAGAGCTACCAACTCTTTTTC
CGAAGGTAACTGGCTTCAGCAGAGCGCAGATACCAAATACTGTTCTTCTAGTGTAGCCGTAGTTAGGCCA
CCACTTCAAGAACTCTGTAGCACCGCCTACATACCTCGCTCTGCTAATCCTGTTACCAGTGGCTGCTGCC
AGTGGCGATAAGTCGTGTCTTACCGGGTTGGACTCAAGACGATAGTTACCGGATAAGGCGCAGCGGTCGG
GCTGAACGGGGGGTTCGTGCACACAGCCCAGCTTGGAGCGAACGACCTACACCGAACTGAGATACCTACA
GCGTGAGCTATGAGAAAGCGCCACGCTTCCCGAAGGGAGAAAGGCGGACAGGTATCCGGTAAGCGGCAGG
GTCGGAACAGGAGAGCGCACGAGGGAGCTTCCAGGGGGAAACGCCTGGTATCTTTATAGTCCTGTCGGGT
TTCGCCACCTCTGACTTGAGCGTCGATTTTTGTGATGCTCGTCAGGGGGGCGGAGCCTATGGAAAAACGC
CAGCAACGCGGCCTTTTTACGGTTCCTGGCCTTTTGCTGGCCTTTTGCTCACATGTTCTTTCCTGCGTTA
TCCCCTGATTCTGTGGATAACCGTATTACCGCCATGCATTAGTTATTAATAGTAATCAATTACGGGGTCA
TTAGTTCATAGCCCATATATGGAGTTCCGCGTTACATAACTTACGGTAAATGGCCCGCCTGGCTGACCGC
CCAACGACCCCCGCCCATTGACGTCAATAATGACGTATGTTCCCATAGTAACGCCAATAGGGACTTTCCA
TTGACGTCAATGGGTGGAGTATTTACGGTAAACTGCCCACTTGGCAGTACATCAAGTGTATCATATGCCA
AGTACGCCCCCTATTGACGTCAATGACGGTAAATGGCCCGCCTGGCATTATGCCCAGTACATGACCTTAT
GGGACTTTCCTACTTGGCAGTACATCTACGTATTAGTCATCGCTATTACCATGGTGATGCGGTTTTGGCA
GTACATCAATGGGCGTGGATAGCGGTTTGACTCACGGGGATTTCCAAGTCTCCACCCCATTGACGTCAAT
GGGAGTTTGTTTTGGCACCAAAATCAACGGGACTTTCCAAAATGTCGTAACAACTCCGCCCCATTGACGC
AAATGGGCGGTAGGCGTGTACGGTGGGAGGTCTATATAAGCAGAGCTGGTTTAGTGAACCGTCAGATCCG
Features (pLannotate 1.2.2; 17 found; start..end, strand, type, name):
     13..393     +  CDS            HyPerRed (fragment): red fluorescent genetically encoded indicator for H2O2 ()
    433..885     +  CDS            HaloTag® (fragment): modified bacterial dehalogenase that forms covalent bonds with chloroalkane derivatives
    940..1362    +  CDS            dhaA (fragment): DHAA_PSEPV - Experimental evidence at protein level: Swiss-Prot protein existence level 1. Catalyzes hydrolytic cleavage of carbon-halogen bonds in halogenated aliphatic compounds, leading to the formation of the corresponding primary alcohols, halide ions and protons. Has a broad substrate specificity, as it is able to dehalogenate mono- and di- chlorinated and brominated alkanes (up to at least C10), and the two isomers of 1,3-dichloropropene to 3-chloroallyl alcohol; the highest activity was found with 1,2-dibromoethane, while no activity was observed with the analog 1,2-dichloroethane. Fro
   1377..1656    +  CDS            HyPerRed (fragment): red fluorescent genetically encoded indicator for H2O2 ()
   1660..1696    +  misc_feature   MCS (fragment): multiple cloning site
   1713..1797    +  CDS            large T antigen (fragment): large T antigen from SV40 (simian virus 40)
   1820..1941    +  polyA_signal   SV40 poly(A) signal: SV40 polyadenylation signal
   1975..2403    -  rep_origin     f1 ori (sequence partly withheld): f1 bacteriophage origin of replication; arrow indicates direction of (+) strand synthesis
   2430..2534    +  promoter       AmpR promoter: bla
   2536..2893    +  promoter       SV40 promoter: SV40 enhancer and early promoter
   2928..3722    +  CDS            NeoR/KanR: aminoglycoside phosphotransferase from Tn5; aph(3')-II (or nptII); confers resistance to neomycin, kanamycin, and G418 (Geneticin®)
   3743..3895    +  CDS            ble (fragment): BLE_KLEPN - Experimental evidence at protein level: Swiss-Prot protein existence level 1. Binding protein with a strong affinity to the bleomycin family of antibiotics. Binds to CL990; an antimitotic-antibiotic compound. From Klebsiella pneumoniae.
   3954..4001    +  polyA_signal   HSV TK poly(A) signal: herpes simplex virus thymidine kinase polyadenylation signal (Cole and Stacy, 1985)
   4092..4108    -  polyA_signal   bGH poly(A) signal (fragment): bovine growth hormone polyadenylation signal
   4330..4918    +  rep_origin     ori: high-copy-number ColE1/pMB1/pBR322/pUC origin of replication
   5093..5396    +  enhancer       CMV enhancer: human cytomegalovirus immediate early enhancer
   5397..5600    +  promoter       CMV promoter: human cytomegalovirus (CMV) immediate early promoter
