[The description below was written by a language model from this plasmid's Addgene catalogue record and pLannotate feature annotations shown in this document.]
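Description:
pC1_oROS-HT is a mammalian expression plasmid on a pC1-type backbone that carries oROS-HT, a genetically encoded hydrogen peroxide sensor described by the depositors as far-red and sensitive, suited to real-time H2O2 imaging with subcellular resolution and to multi-parametric imaging. Expression is driven by the human cytomegalovirus immediate-early enhancer and promoter and terminated by an SV40 polyadenylation signal downstream of a residual multiple cloning site.

The annotated coding region shows how the sensor is built. Two segments matching the peroxide-sensing portion of HyPerRed flank two central segments matching HaloTag and its parent dehalogenase DhaA. This arrangement is consistent with a HaloTag-derived reporter domain inserted within a peroxide-responsive sensing domain; the sensing portion of HyPer-family indicators comes from bacterial OxyR, which fits the catalogue's E. coli species entry. HaloTag forms covalent bonds with chloroalkane ligands, so the far-red readout presumably comes from an added chloroalkane-linked dye rather than an intrinsic chromophore, although the record does not name a ligand.

The plasmid replicates in E. coli from a high-copy ColE1/pUC-type origin and also carries an f1 origin. A single NeoR/KanR gene is preceded by both a bacterial promoter and the SV40 early promoter and is followed by the HSV TK polyadenylation signal, so it gives kanamycin resistance in bacteria and G418 selection in mammalian cells. The short large T antigen, ble and bGH poly(A) fragments are probably backbone remnants or partial annotation matches. The catalogue lists a total size of 7,529 bp, whereas the sequenced record behind the feature table is 5,623 nt; the record does not explain this discrepancy.
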