Addgene plasmid #216413: pC1_oROS-HT
Depositing lab: Andre Berndt. Publication: Far-red and sensitive sensor for monitoring real time H2O2 dynamics with subcellular resolution and in multi-parametric imaging applications. Lee J.D., Nguyen A., Jin Z.R., Moghadasi A., Gibbs C.E., Wait S.J., Evitts K.M., Asencio A., Bremner S.B., Zuniga S., Chavan V., Williams A., Smith N., Regnier M., Young J.E., Mack D., Nance E., Boyle P.M., Berndt A.. bioRxiv 2024.02.06.579232 10.1101/2024.02.06.579232.
Backbone
  Vector backbone: pC1
  Total vector size (bp): 7529
  Vector type: Mammalian Expression
Growth in bacteria
  Bacterial resistance: Kanamycin, 50 μg/mL
  Growth temperature: 37°C
  Growth strain: DH5alpha
  Copy number: High Copy
Gene/Insert
  Gene/Insert name: oROS-HT
  Species: E.Coli
  Promoter: CMV
Terms and licenses: Academic/Nonprofit Terms; Industry Terms: Not Available to Industry
Depositor comments: Please visit https://pubmed.ncbi.nlm.nih.gov/38352381/ for bioRxiv preprint.
How to cite: pC1_oROS-HT was a gift from Andre Berndt (Addgene plasmid # 216413 ; http://n2t.net/addgene:216413 ; RRID:Addgene_216413)
